>Addgene plasmid #60702 | LXSN-Cx43-YA/VD-Myc | addgene partial sequence | sequence record 102176 | pBABE3 5'-ACCCTAACTGACACACATTCC-3'
AGATCAGCTTCTGCTCAATCTCCAGGTCATCAGGCCGAGGCCTGCTGCTGGCGCGGCTGCTGGCTCTGCT
GGAAGGTCGTTGGTCCACGATGGCTAATGGCTGGAGTTCATGTCCAGCAGCAACTTTTTTGGCATTCTGG
TTGTCGTCGGGGAAATCGAACGGCTGGGCGTGCGAGTTGGAGATGGTGCTTCCGGCCTGCCCCATGCGAT
TTTGCTCTGCGCTGTAGTTCGCCCAGTTTTGCTCGCTAGCTTGCTTGTTGTAATTGCGGCACGAGGAATT
GTTTCTGTCACCAGTATCCAGCTTGGCCCCAGGAGGAGACATAGGCGAGAGTGGAGCCGTTGGTGAGGAG
CAGCCATTGAAGTAGGCGTATTTTGGAGATCCGCAGTCTTTTGATGGGCTCAGTGGGCCAGTGGTGGCGT
GGTAAGGATCGCTTCTTCCCTTCACGCGATCCTTAACGCCTTTGAAGAAGACGTAGAAGAGCTCAATGAT
GTTCAAAGCGAGAGACACCAAGGACACCACCAGCATGAAGATGATGAAGATGGTTTTCTCCGTGGGACGT
GAGAGGAAGCAGTCTACCTGGTGGGGGCAGGGATCTCTCTTGCAGGTGTAGACCGCGCTCAAGCTGAACC
CATAGATGTACCACTGGATGAGCAGGAAGGCCACCTCGAAGACAGACTTGAAGAGGATGCTGATGATGTA
GGTTCTCAGCAAGCCG
