>Addgene plasmid #60702 | LXSN-Cx43-YA/VD-Myc | addgene partial sequence | sequence record 102885 | pLXSN5 5'-CCCTTGAACCTCCTCGTTCGACC-3'
TCCTTCTCTAGGCGCCGGAATTCACCATGGGTGACTGGAGTGCCTTGGGGAAGCTTCTGGACAAGGTCCA
AGCCTACTCCACCGCTGGAGGGAAGGTGTGGCTGTCAGTGCTCTTCATATTCAGAATCCTGCTCCTGGGG
ACAGCTGTTGAGTCAGCTTGGGGTGATGAACAGTCTGCCTTTCGCTGTAACACTCAACAACCTGGCTGCG
AAAACGTCTGCTATGACAAGTCCTTCCCCATCTCTCACGTGCGCTTCTGGGTCCTTCAGATCATATTCGT
GTCTGTGCCCACCCTCCTGTACTTGGCCCATGTGTTCTATGTGATGAGGAAGGAAGAGAAGCTAAACAAG
AAAGAAGAGGAGCTCAAAGTGGCCCAGACTGACGGGGTCAACGTGGAGATGCACCTGAAGCAGATTGAAA
TCAAGAAGTTCAAGTACGGGATTGAAGAGCACGGCAAGGTGAAAATGAGGGGCGGCTTGCTGAGAACCTA
CATCATCAGCATCCTCTTCAAGTCTGTCTTCGAGGTGGCCTTCCTGCTCATCCAGTGGTACATCTATGGG
TTCAGCTTGAGCGCGGTCTACACCTGCAAGAGAGATCCCTGCCCCCACCAGGTAGACTGCTTCCTCTCAC
GTCCCACGGAGAAAACCATCTTCATCATCTTCATGCTGGTGGTGTCCTTGGTGTCTCTCGCTTTGAACAT
CATTGAGCTCTTCTACGTCTTCTTCAAAGGCGTTAAGGATCGCGTG
