>Addgene plasmid #60702 | LXSN-Cx43-YA/VD-Myc | addgene partial sequence | sequence record 104262 | APEX-F 5'-GCAAGCTAGCGAGCAAAACT-3'
GCACCATCTCCAACTCGCACGCCCAGCCGTTCGATTTCCCCGACGACAACCAGAATGCCAAAAAAGTTGC
TGCTGGACATGAACTCCAGCCATTAGCCATCGTGGACCAACGACCTTCCAGCAGAGCCAGCAGCCGCGCC
AGCAGCAGGCCTCGGCCTGATGACCTGGAGATTGAGCAGAAGCTGATCTCCGAAGAGGACCTGTAACTCG
AGGATCCGGCTGTGGAATGTGTGTCAGTTAGGGTGTGGAAAGTCCCCAGGCTCCCCAGCAGGCAGAAGTA
TGCAAAGCATGCATCTCAATTAGTCAGCAACCAGGTGTGGAAAGTCCCCAGGCTCCCCAGCAGGCAGAAG
TATGCAAAGCATGCATCTCAATTAGTCAGCAACCATAGTCCCGCCCCTAACTCCGCCCATCCCGCCCCTA
ACTCCGCCCAGTTCCGCCCATTCTCCGCCCCATGGCTGACTAATTTTTTTTATTTATGCAGAGGCCGAGG
CCGCCTCGGCCTCTGAGCTATTCCAGAAGTAGTGAGGAGGCTTTTTTGGAGGCCTAGGCTTTTGCAAAAA
GCTTGGGCTGCAGGTCGAGGCGGATCTGATCAAGAGACAGGATGAGGATCGTTTCGCATGATTGAACAAG
ATGGATTGCACGCAGGTTCTCCGGCCGC
