[The description below was written by a language model from this plasmid's Addgene catalogue record.]
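Description:
LXSN-Cx43-YA/VD-Myc is a retroviral mammalian expression plasmid built on the pLXSN backbone, designed to deliver a mutant form of rat connexin43 (Cx43, gene Gja1, also called gap junction protein alpha 1) into mammalian cells. It is propagated in E. coli under ampicillin selection. The record gives no feature table, so individual elements such as the bacterial origin are not listed, and the copy number and cloning method are recorded as unknown.

The insert is the rat Cx43 coding sequence carrying two point substitutions, Y286A and V289D (the "YA/VD" mutant), with a Myc epitope tag fused to its C terminus for detection with anti-Myc antibodies. Expression is driven by the retroviral LTR. As the LXSN name indicates, the general layout of this vector family is LTR, inserted gene, an internal SV40 promoter driving the neomycin resistance gene, then the 3′ LTR. Transduced or transfected cells can therefore be selected with G418, as the record states. When introduced into a suitable packaging cell line, the LTR-flanked region is packaged into retroviral particles. After infection it integrates into the target cell genome, giving stable expression.

The stated purpose is retroviral expression of the Myc-tagged Cx43 YA/VD mutant. The associated publication concerns how connexin43 phosphorylation regulates endocytosis and gap junction assembly in pancreatic cancer cells, which suggests the construct is used to compare the trafficking and assembly behaviour of this mutant with other Cx43 forms. The record does not state the specific functional effect of the two substitutions.
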