Addgene plasmid #60702: LXSN-Cx43-YA/VD-Myc
Purpose: retroviral expression of Myc tagged rat Cx43 YA/VD mutant
Depositing lab: Parmender Mehta. Depositing organization: University of Nebraska Medical Center. Publication: Phosphorylation on Ser-279 and Ser-282 of connexin43 regulates endocytosis and gap junction assembly in pancreatic cancer cells. Johnson KE, Mitra S, Katoch P, Kelsey LS, Johnson KR, Mehta PP. Mol Biol Cell. 2013 Mar;24(6):715-33. doi: 10.1091/mbc.E12-07-0537. Epub 2013 Jan 30. PubMed 23363606.
Backbone
  Vector backbone: pLXSN
  Backbone manufacturer: Clontech
  Vector type: Mammalian Expression, Retroviral
  Selectable markers: Neomycin (select with G418)
Growth in bacteria
  Bacterial resistance: Ampicillin, 100 μg/mL
  Growth temperature: 37°C
  Growth strain: DH5alpha
  Copy number: Unknown
Gene/Insert
  Gene/Insert name: Cx43 (alt names: gap junction protein, alpha 1; connexin43)
  Species: R. norvegicus (rat)
  Mutation: YA/VD (Y286A/V289D)
  Entrez Gene: Gja1 (a.k.a. Cx43, Cxnk1)
  Promoter: LTR
  Tag / fusion protein: Myc (C terminal on insert)
  Cloning method: Unknown
  Sequencing primers: 5′ pLXSN5'; 3′ pBABE3'
Terms and licenses: Academic/Nonprofit Terms; Industry Terms: Not Available to Industry
How to cite: LXSN-Cx43-YA/VD-Myc was a gift from Parmender Mehta (Addgene plasmid # 60702 ; http://n2t.net/addgene:60702 ; RRID:Addgene_60702)
